Addgene plasmid #67974: pKLV2-U6gRNA5(BbsI)-PGKpuro2ABFP-W
Purpose: CRISPR gRNA expression vector with an improved scaffold and puro/BFP markers
Depositing lab: Kosuke Yusa. Depositing organization: Wellcome Sanger Institute. Publication: A CRISPR Dropout Screen Identifies Genetic Vulnerabilities and Therapeutic Targets in Acute Myeloid Leukemia. Tzelepis K, Koike-Yusa H, De Braekeleer E, Li Y, Metzakopian E, Dovey OM, Mupo A, Grinkevich V, Li M, Mazan M, Gozdecka M, Ohnishi S, Cooper J, Patel M, McKerrell T, Chen B, Domingues AF, Gallipoli P, Teichmann S, Ponstingl H, McDermott U, Saez-Rodriguez J, Huntly BJ, Iorio F, Pina C, Vassiliou GS, Yusa K. Cell Rep. 2016 Oct 18;17(4):1193-1205. doi: 10.1016/j.celrep.2016.09.079. PubMed 27760321.
Backbone
  Vector backbone: pKLV2 lentiviral vector
  Backbone size w/o insert (bp): 5783
  Total vector size (bp): 8648
  Vector type: Lentiviral
Growth in bacteria
  Bacterial resistance: Ampicillin, 100 μg/mL
  Growth temperature: 37°C
  Growth strain: Stbl3
  Copy number: High Copy
Gene/Insert
  Gene/Insert name: U6gRNA cassette, PGKpuro2ABFP cassette, WPRE
  Species: H. sapiens (human), M. musculus (mouse)
  Insert size (bp): 2911
  Mutation: Deleted BbsI site within WPRE
  Promoter: human U6 promoter, mouse PGK promoter
  Cloning method: Restriction Enzyme; 5′ cloning site MluI (not destroyed); 3′ cloning site KpnI (not destroyed)
  Sequencing primers: 5′ CATAATAGCAACAGACATAC
Terms and licenses: Academic/Nonprofit Terms; Industry Terms: Not Available to Industry
How to cite: pKLV2-U6gRNA5(BbsI)-PGKpuro2ABFP-W was a gift from Kosuke Yusa (Addgene plasmid # 67974 ; http://n2t.net/addgene:67974 ; RRID:Addgene_67974)
