[The description below was written by a language model from this plasmid's Addgene catalogue record and the feature table of its GenBank file.]
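Description:
pKLV2-U6gRNA5(BbsI)-PGKpuro2ABFP-W is an HIV-1-based lentiviral vector for expressing CRISPR guide RNAs in mammalian cells, built on the pKLV2 backbone. In bacteria it replicates from a high-copy ColE1/pUC-type origin and is selected with ampicillin through the bla gene. An f1 origin and flanking T7/T3 promoters and lac elements are remnants of the cloning backbone. The viral portion begins with a CMV promoter fused to a truncated 5' LTR, which drives transcription of the viral genome in packaging cells. It is followed by the Psi packaging signal, the Rev response element for nuclear export of the unspliced RNA, and the cPPT/CTS, which aids nuclear import of the reverse-transcribed genome. A bGH polyadenylation signal lies downstream of the viral region. The feature tables do not annotate a 3' LTR, or the WPRE itself beyond a primer site, although the catalogue lists the WPRE as part of the insert.

The payload has two expression units. A human U6 RNA polymerase III promoter drives the gRNA cassette, which the record describes as carrying an improved scaffold. As the name indicates, BbsI sites are provided for inserting the guide sequence, and a BbsI site within the WPRE was removed so that this enzyme can be used for cloning. Downstream, the mouse PGK promoter drives puromycin N-acetyltransferase linked by a T2A peptide to TagBFP, so transduced cells can be selected with the drug and also tracked by blue fluorescence. The WPRE enhances expression of this transcript. The vector carries no Cas9, so the nuclease must be supplied separately. The associated publication used this design for CRISPR dropout screening in acute myeloid leukaemia. The two sequence records held differ by a single base, within the PGK promoter region.
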