LOCUS       Exported 8649 bp ds-DNA circular SYN 08-SEP-2021
DEFINITION  CRISPR gRNA expression vector with an improved scaffold and puro/BFP
            markers.
ACCESSION   .
VERSION     .
KEYWORDS    pKLV2-U6gRNA5(BbsI)-PGKpuro2ABFP-W
SOURCE      synthetic DNA construct
  ORGANISM  synthetic DNA construct
REFERENCE   1 (bases 1 to 8649)
  AUTHORS   Tzelepis K, Koike-Yusa H, De Braekeleer E, Li Y, Metzakopian E,
            Dovey OM, Mupo A, Grinkevich V, Li M, Mazan M, Gozdecka M, Ohnishi
            S, Cooper J, Patel M, McKerrell T, Chen B, Domingues AF, Gallipoli
            P, Teichmann S, Ponstingl H, McDermott U, Saez-Rodriguez J, Huntly
            BJ, Iorio F, Pina C, Vassiliou GS, Yusa K
  TITLE     A CRISPR Dropout Screen Identifies Genetic Vulnerabilities and
            Therapeutic Targets in Acute Myeloid Leukemia.
  JOURNAL   Cell Rep. 2016 Oct 18;17(4):1193-1205. doi:
            10.1016/j.celrep.2016.09.079.
  PUBMED    27760321
REFERENCE   2 (bases 1 to 8649)
  AUTHORS   .
  TITLE     Direct Submission
  JOURNAL   Exported Sep 8, 2021 from SnapGene Server 1.1.58
            http://www.snapgene.com
FEATURES             Location/Qualifiers
     source          1..8649
                     /organism="synthetic DNA construct"
                     /mol_type="other DNA"
     promoter        243..441
                     /label=CMV promoter
                     /note="human cytomegalovirus (CMV) immediate early
                     promoter"
     primer_bind     396..416
                     /label=CMV-F
                     /note="Human CMV immediate early promoter, forward primer"
     LTR             459..639
                     /label=5' LTR (truncated)
                     /note="truncated 5' long terminal repeat (LTR) from HIV-1"
     misc_feature    686..811
                     /label=HIV-1 Psi
                     /note="packaging signal of human immunodeficiency virus
                     type 1"
     misc_feature    1310..1543
                     /label=RRE
                     /note="The Rev response element (RRE) of HIV-1 allows for
                     Rev-dependent mRNA export from the nucleus to the
                     cytoplasm."
     CDS             1728..1772
                     /codon_start=1
                     /product="antigenic peptide corresponding to amino acids
                     655 to 669 of the HIV envelope protein gp41 (Lutje Hulsik
                     et al., 2013)"
                     /label=gp41 peptide
                     /note="recognized by the 2H10 single-chain llama nanobody"
                     /translation="KNEQELLELDKWASL"
     misc_feature    2070..2187
                     /label=cPPT/CTS
                     /note="central polypurine tract and central termination
                     sequence of HIV-1"
     promoter        2262..2502
                     /label=U6 promoter
                     /note="RNA polymerase III promoter for human U6 snRNA"
     primer_bind     2262..2282
                     /label=hU6-F
                     /note="Human U6 promoter, forward primer"
     primer_bind     2433..2452
                     /label=LKO.1 5'
                     /note="Human U6 promoter, forward primer"
     promoter        2637..3137
                     /label=PGK promoter
                     /note="mouse phosphoglycerate kinase 1 promoter"
     primer_bind     complement(2672..2695)
                     /label=MSCV-rev
                     /note="Murine stem cell virus, reverse primer"
     primer_bind     3070..3089
                     /label=mPGK-F
                     /note="Mouse PGK promoter, forward primer"
     CDS             3177..3773
                     /codon_start=1
                     /gene="pac from Streptomyces alboniger"
                     /product="puromycin N-acetyltransferase"
                     /label=PuroR
                     /note="confers resistance to puromycin"
                     /translation="MTEYKPTVRLATRDDVPRAVRTLAAAFADYPATRHTVDPDRHIER
                     VTELQELFLTRVGLDIGKVWVADDGAAVAVWTTPESVEAGAVFAEIGPRMAELSGSRLA
                     AQQQMEGLLAPHRPKEPAWFLATVGVSPDHQGKGLGSAVVLPGVEAAERAGVPAFLETS
                     APRNLPFYERLGFTVTADVEVPEGPRTWCMTRKPGA"
     primer_bind     complement(3177..3196)
                     /label=Puro-R
                     /note="Puromycin resistance gene, reverse primer. Also
                     called puro-variant-R"
     primer_bind     3673..3693
                     /label=Puro-F
                     /note="Puromycin resistance gene, forward primer"
     CDS             3792..3845
                     /codon_start=1
                     /product="2A peptide from Thosea asigna virus capsid
                     protein"
                     /label=T2A
                     /note="Eukaryotic ribosomes fail to insert a peptide bond
                     between the Gly and Pro residues, yielding separate
                     polypeptides."
                     /translation="EGRGSLLTCGDVEENPGP"
     CDS             3846..4547
                     /codon_start=1
                     /product="monomeric blue fluorescent protein"
                     /label=TagBFP
                     /note="mammalian codon-optimized"
                     /translation="MSELIKENMHMKLYMEGTVDNHHFKCTSEGEGKPYEGTQTMRIKV
                     VEGGPLPFAFDILATSFLYGSKTFINHTQGIPDFFKQSFPEGFTWERVTTYEDGGVLTA
                     TQDTSLQDGCLIYNVKIRGVNFTSNGPVMQKKTLGWEAFTETLYPADGGLEGRNDMALK
                     LVGGSHLIANIKTTYRSKKPAKNLKMPGVYYVDYRLERIKEANNETYVEQHEVAVARYC
                     DLPSKLGHKLN"
     primer_bind     complement(4607..4627)
                     /label=WPRE-R
                     /note="WPRE, reverse primer"
     CDS             complement(5025..5036)
                     /codon_start=1
                     /product="Factor Xa recognition and cleavage site"
                     /label=Factor Xa site
                     /translation="IEGR"
     primer_bind     complement(5488..5505)
                     /label=BGH-rev
                     /note="Bovine growth hormone terminator, reverse primer.
                     Also called BGH reverse"
     polyA_signal    5494..5718
                     /label=bGH poly(A) signal
                     /note="bovine growth hormone polyadenylation signal"
     primer_bind     complement(5744..5764)
                     /label=T3
                     /note="T3 promoter, forward primer"
     promoter        complement(5744..5762)
                     /label=T3 promoter
                     /note="promoter for bacteriophage T3 RNA polymerase"
     primer_bind     complement(5783..5799)
                     /label=M13 rev
                     /note="common sequencing primer, one of multiple similar
                     variants"
     primer_bind     complement(5783..5799)
                     /label=M13 Reverse
                     /note="In lacZ gene. Also called M13-rev"
     primer_bind     complement(5796..5818)
                     /label=M13/pUC Reverse
                     /note="In lacZ gene"
     protein_bind    5807..5823
                     /label=lac operator
                     /bound_moiety="lac repressor encoded by lacI"
                     /note="The lac repressor binds to the lac operator to
                     inhibit transcription in E. coli. This inhibition can be
                     relieved by adding lactose or
                     isopropyl-beta-D-thiogalactopyranoside (IPTG)."
     promoter        complement(5831..5861)
                     /label=lac promoter
                     /note="promoter for the E. coli lac operon"
     protein_bind    5876..5897
                     /label=CAP binding site
                     /bound_moiety="E. coli catabolite activator protein"
                     /note="CAP binding activates transcription in the presence
                     of cAMP."
     primer_bind     complement(6014..6031)
                     /label=L4440
                     /note="L4440 vector, forward primer"
     rep_origin      complement(6185..6773)
                     /direction=LEFT
                     /label=ori
                     /note="high-copy-number ColE1/pMB1/pBR322/pUC origin of
                     replication"
     primer_bind     complement(6265..6284)
                     /label=pBR322ori-F
                     /note="pBR322 origin, forward primer"
     CDS             complement(6944..7804)
                     /codon_start=1
                     /gene="bla"
                     /product="beta-lactamase"
                     /label=AmpR
                     /note="confers resistance to ampicillin, carbenicillin, and
                     related antibiotics"
                     /translation="MSIQHFRVALIPFFAAFCLPVFAHPETLVKVKDAEDQLGARVGYI
                     ELDLNSGKILESFRPEERFPMMSTFKVLLCGAVLSRIDAGQEQLGRRIHYSQNDLVEYS
                     PVTEKHLTDGMTVRELCSAAITMSDNTAANLLLTTIGGPKELTAFLHNMGDHVTRLDRW
                     EPELNEAIPNDERDTTMPVAMATTLRKLLTGELLTLASRQQLIDWMEADKVAGPLLRSA
                     LPAGWFIADKSGAGERGSRGIIAALGPDGKPSRIVVIYTTGSQATMDERNRQIAEIGAS
                     LIKHW"
     primer_bind     7567..7586
                     /label=Amp-R
                     /note="Ampicillin resistance gene, reverse primer"
     promoter        complement(7805..7909)
                     /gene="bla"
                     /label=AmpR promoter
     rep_origin      complement(7935..8390)
                     /direction=LEFT
                     /label=f1 ori
                     /note="f1 bacteriophage origin of replication; arrow
                     indicates direction of (+) strand synthesis"
     primer_bind     complement(8072..8093)
                     /label=F1ori-F
                     /note="F1 origin, forward primer"
     primer_bind     8284..8303
                     /label=F1ori-R
                     /note="F1 origin, reverse primer"
     primer_bind     8517..8539
                     /label=M13/pUC Forward
                     /note="In lacZ gene"
     primer_bind     8531..8548
                     /label=M13 Forward
                     /note="In lacZ gene. Also called M13-F20 or M13 (-21)
                     Forward"
     primer_bind     8532..8548
                     /label=M13 fwd
                     /note="common sequencing primer, one of multiple similar
                     variants"
     primer_bind     8558..8577
                     /label=T7
                     /note="T7 promoter, forward primer"
     promoter        8558..8576
                     /label=T7 promoter
                     /note="promoter for bacteriophage T7 RNA polymerase"
ORIGIN
        1 gtcaataatg acgtatgttc ccatagtaac gccaataggg actttccatt gacgtcaatg
       61 ggtggagtat ttacggtaaa ctgcccactt ggcagtacat caagtgtatc atatgccaag
      121 tacgccccct attgacgtca atgacggtaa atggcccgcc tggcattatg cccagtacat
      181 gaccttatgg gactttccta cttggcagta catctacgta ttagtcatcg ctattaccat
      241 ggtgatgcgg ttttggcagt acatcaatgg gcgtggatag cggtttgact cacggggatt
      301 tccaagtctc caccccattg acgtcaatgg gagtttgttt tggcaccaaa atcaacggga
      361 ctttccaaaa tgtcgtaaca actccgcccc attgacgcaa atgggcggta ggcgtgtacg
      421 gtgggaggtc tatataagca gcgcgttttg cctgtactgg gtctctctgg ttagaccaga
      481 tctgagcctg ggagctctct ggctaactag ggaacccact gcttaagcct caataaagct
      541 tgccttgagt gcttcaagta gtgtgtgccc gtctgttgtg tgactctggt aactagagat
      601 ccctcagacc cttttagtca gtgtggaaaa tctctagcag tggcgcccga acagggactt
      661 gaaagcgaaa gggaaaccag aggagctctc tcgacgcagg actcggcttg ctgaagcgcg
      721 cacggcaaga ggcgaggggc ggcgactggt gagtacgcca aaaattttga ctagcggagg
      781 ctagaaggag agagatgggt gcgagagcgt cagtattaag cgggggagaa ttagatcgcg
      841 atgggaaaaa attcggttaa ggccaggggg aaagaaaaaa tataaattaa aacatatagt
      901 atgggcaagc agggagctag aacgattcgc agttaatcct ggcctgttag aaacatcaga
      961 aggctgtaga caaatactgg gacagctaca accatccctt cagacaggat cagaagaact
     1021 tagatcatta tataatacag tagcaaccct ctattgtgtg catcaaagga tagagataaa
     1081 agacaccaag gaagctttag acaagataga ggaagagcaa aacaaaagta agaccaccgc
     1141 acagcaagcg gccggccgcg ctgatcttca gacctggagg aggagatatg agggacaatt
     1201 ggagaagtga attatataaa tataaagtag taaaaattga accattagga gtagcaccca
     1261 ccaaggcaaa gagaagagtg gtgcagagag aaaaaagagc agtgggaata ggagctttgt
     1321 tccttgggtt cttgggagca gcaggaagca ctatgggcgc agcgtcaatg acgctgacgg
     1381 tacaggccag acaattattg tctggtatag tgcagcagca gaacaatttg ctgagggcta
     1441 ttgaggcgca acagcatctg ttgcaactca cagtctgggg catcaagcag ctccaggcaa
     1501 gaatcctggc tgtggaaaga tacctaaagg atcaacagct cctggggatt tggggttgct
     1561 ctggaaaact catttgcacc actgctgtgc cttggaatgc tagttggagt aataaatctc
     1621 tggaacagat ttggaatcac acgacctgga tggagtggga cagagaaatt aacaattaca
     1681 caagcttaat acactcctta attgaagaat cgcaaaacca gcaagaaaag aatgaacaag
     1741 aattattgga attagataaa tgggcaagtt tgtggaattg gtttaacata acaaattggc
     1801 tgtggtatat aaaattattc ataatgatag taggaggctt ggtaggttta agaatagttt
     1861 ttgctgtact ttctatagtg aatagagtta ggcagggata ttcaccatta tcgtttcaga
     1921 cccacctccc aaccccgagg ggacccgaca ggcccgaagg aatagaagaa gaaggtggag
     1981 agagagacag agacagatcc attcgattag tgaacggatc ggcactgcgt gcgccaattc
     2041 tgcagacaaa tggcagtatt catccacaat tttaaaagaa aaggggggat tggggggtac
     2101 agtgcagggg aaagaatagt agacataata gcaacagaca tacaaactaa agaattacaa
     2161 aaacaaatta caaaaattca aaattttcgg gtttattaca gggacagcag agatccagtt
     2221 tggttagtac cgggccctac gcgtccaagg tcgggcagga agagggccta tttcccatga
     2281 ttccttcata tttgcatata cgatacaagg ctgttagaga gataattaga attaatttga
     2341 ctgtaaacac aaagatatta gtacaaaata cgtgacgtag aaagtaataa tttcttgggt
     2401 agtttgcagt tttaaaatta tgttttaaaa tggactatca tatgcttacc gtaacttgaa
     2461 agtatttcga tttcttggct ttatatatct tgtggaaagg acgaaacacc gggtcttcga
     2521 gaagacacgt ttaagagcta tgctggaaac agcatagcaa gtttaaataa ggctagtccg
     2581 ttatcaactt gaaaaagtgg caccgagtcg gtgctttttt tggatccaat tctaccgggt
     2641 aggggaggcg cttttcccaa ggcagtctgg agcatgcgct ttagcagccc cgctgggcac
     2701 ttggcgctac acaagtggcc tctggcctcg cacacattcc acatccaccg gtaggcgcca
     2761 accggctccg ttctttggtg gccccttcgc gccaccttct actcctcccc tagtcaggaa
     2821 gttccccccc gccccgcagc tcgcgtcgtg caggacgtga caaatggaag tagcacgtct
     2881 cactagtctc gtgcagatgg acagcaccgc tgagcaatgg aagcgggtag gcctttgggg
     2941 cagcggccaa tagcagcttt gctccttcgc tttctgggct cagaggctgg gaaggggtgg
     3001 gtccgggggn nnggctcagg ggcgggctca ggggcggggc gggcgcccga aggtcctccg
     3061 gaggcccggc attctgcacg cttcaaaagc gcacgtctgc cgcgctgttc tcctcttcct
     3121 catctccggg cctttcgacc tgcatccatc tagatctcga gcagctgaag cttaccatga
     3181 ccgagtacaa gcccacggtg cgcctcgcca cccgcgacga cgtccccagg gccgtacgca
     3241 ccctcgccgc cgcgttcgcc gactaccccg ccacgcgcca caccgtcgat ccggaccgcc
     3301 acatcgagcg ggtcaccgag ctgcaagaac tcttcctcac gcgcgtcggg ctcgacatcg
     3361 gcaaggtgtg ggtcgcggac gacggcgccg cggtggcggt ctggaccacg ccggagagcg
     3421 tcgaagcggg ggcggtgttc gccgagatcg gcccgcgcat ggccgagttg agcggttccc
     3481 ggctggccgc gcagcaacag atggaaggcc tcctggcgcc gcaccggccc aaggagcccg
     3541 cgtggttcct ggccaccgtc ggcgtctcgc ccgaccacca gggcaagggt ctgggcagcg
     3601 ccgtcgtgct ccccggagtg gaggcggccg agcgcgccgg ggtgcccgcc ttcctggaga
     3661 cctccgcgcc ccgcaacctc cccttctacg agcggctcgg cttcaccgtc accgccgacg
     3721 tcgaggtgcc cgaaggaccg cgcacctggt gcatgacccg caagcccggt gccggcggcg
     3781 ggtccggagg agagggcaga ggaagtctcc taacatgcgg tgacgtggag gagaatcctg
     3841 gcccaatgag cgagctgatt aaggagaaca tgcacatgaa gctgtacatg gagggcaccg
     3901 tggacaacca tcacttcaag tgcacatccg agggcgaagg caagccctac gagggcaccc
     3961 agaccatgag aatcaaggtg gtcgagggcg gccctctccc cttcgccttc gacatcctgg
     4021 ctactagctt cctctacggc agcaagacct tcatcaacca cacccagggc atccccgact
     4081 tcttcaagca gtccttccct gagggcttca catgggagag agtcaccaca tacgaggacg
     4141 ggggcgtgct gaccgctacc caggacacca gcctccagga cggctgcctc atctacaacg
     4201 tcaagatcag aggggtgaac ttcacatcca acggccctgt gatgcagaag aaaacactcg
     4261 gctgggaggc cttcaccgag acgctgtacc ccgctgacgg cggcctggaa ggcagaaacg
     4321 acatggccct gaagctcgtg ggcgggagcc atctgatcgc aaacatcaag accacatata
     4381 gatccaagaa acccgctaag aacctcaaga tgcctggcgt ctactatgtg gactacagac
     4441 tggaaagaat caaggaggcc aacaacgaga cctacgtcga gcagcacgag gtggcagtgg
     4501 ccagatactg cgacctccct agcaaactgg ggcacaagct taattgagcg gccgctcaac
     4561 ctctggatta caaaatttgt gaaagattga ctggtattct taactatgtt gctcctttta
     4621 cgctatgtgg atacgctgct ttaatgcctt tgtatcatgc tattgcttcc cgtatggctt
     4681 tcattttctc ctccttgtat aaatcctggt tgctgtctct ttatgaggag ttgtggcccg
     4741 ttgtcaggca acgtggcgtg gtgtgcactg tgtttgctga cgcaaccccc actggttggg
     4801 gcattgccac cacctgtcag ctcctttccg ggactttcgc tttccccctc cctattgcca
     4861 cggcggaact catcgccgcc tgccttgccc gctgctggac aggggctcgg ctgttgggca
     4921 ctgacaattc cgtggtgttg tcggggaaat catcgtcctt tccttggctg ctcgcctgtg
     4981 ttgccacctg gattctgcgc gggacgtcct tctgctacgt cccttcggcc ctcaatccag
     5041 cggaccttcc ttcccgcggc ctgctgccgg ctctgcggcc tcttccgcgt ctacgccttc
     5101 gccctcagac gagtcggatc tccctttggg ccgcctcccc gcaggtacct ttaagaccaa
     5161 tgacttacaa ggcagctgta gatcttagcc actttttaaa agaaaagggg ggactggaag
     5221 ggctaattca ctcccaaaga agtcaagatc tgctttttgc ctgtactggg tctctctggt
     5281 tagaccagag tctctctggt tagaccagat ctgagcctgg gagctctctg gctaactagg
     5341 gaacccactg cttaagcctc aataaagctt gccttgagtg cttcaagtag tgtgtgcccg
     5401 tctgttgtgt gactctggta actagagatc cctcagaccc ttttagtcag tgtggaaaat
     5461 ctctagcagt ttaaacccgc tgatcagcct cgactgtgcc ttctagttgc cagccatctg
     5521 ttgtttgccc ctcccccgtg ccttccttga ccctggaagg tgccactccc actgtccttt
     5581 cctaataaaa tgaggaaatt gcatcgcatt gtctgagtag gtgtcattct attctggggg
     5641 gtggggtggg gcaggacagc aagggggagg attgggaagt caatagcagg catgctgggg
     5701 atgcggtggg ctctatgggc ggccgttaat taagcttttg ttccctttag tgagggttaa
     5761 ttgcgcgctt ggcgtaatca tggtcatagc tgtttcctgt gtgaaattgt tatccgctca
     5821 caattccaca caacatacga gccgggagca taaagtgtaa agcctggggt gcctaatgag
     5881 tgagctaact cacattaatt gcgttgcgct cactgcccgc tttccagtcg ggaaacctgt
     5941 cgtgccagct gcattaatga atcggccaac gcgcggggag aggcggtttg cgtattgggc
     6001 gctcttccgc ttcctcgctc actgactcgc tgcgctcggt cgttcggctg cggcgagcgg
     6061 tatcagctca ctcaaaggcg gtaatacggt tatccacaga atcaggggat aacgcaggaa
     6121 agaacatgtg agcaaaaggc cagcaaaagg ccaggaaccg taaaaaggcc gcgttgctgg
     6181 cgtttttcca taggctccgc ccccctgacg agcatcacaa aaatcgacgc tcaagtcaga
     6241 ggtggcgaaa cccgacagga ctataaagat accaggcgtt tccccctgga agctccctcg
     6301 tgcgctctcc tgttccgacc ctgccgctta ccggatacct gtccgccttt ctcccttcgg
     6361 gaagcgtggc gctttctcat agctcacgct gtaggtatct cagttcggtg taggtcgttc
     6421 gctccaagct gggctgtgtg cacgaacccc ccgttcagcc cgaccgctgc gccttatccg
     6481 gtaactatcg tcttgagtcc aacccggtaa gacacgactt atcgccactg gcagcagcca
     6541 ctggtaacag gattagcaga gcgaggtatg taggcggtgc tacagagttc ttgaagtggt
     6601 ggcctaacta cggctacact agaagaacag tatttggtat ctgcgctctg ctgaagccag
     6661 ttaccttcgg aaaaagagtt ggtagctctt gatccggcaa acaaaccacc gctggtagcg
     6721 gtggtttttt tgtttgcaag cagcagatta cgcgcagaaa aaaaggatct caagaagatc
     6781 ctttgatctt ttctacgggg tctgacgctc agtggaacga aaactcacgt taagggattt
     6841 tggtcatgag attatcaaaa aggatcttca cctagatcct tttaaattaa aaatgaagtt
     6901 ttaaatcaat ctaaagtata tatgagtaaa cttggtctga cagttaccaa tgcttaatca
     6961 gtgaggcacc tatctcagcg atctgtctat ttcgttcatc catagttgcc tgactccccg
     7021 tcgtgtagat aactacgata cgggagggct taccatctgg ccccagtgct gcaatgatac
     7081 cgcgagaccc acgctcaccg gctccagatt tatcagcaat aaaccagcca gccggaaggg
     7141 ccgagcgcag aagtggtcct gcaactttat ccgcctccat ccagtctatt aattgttgcc
     7201 gggaagctag agtaagtagt tcgccagtta atagtttgcg caacgttgtt gccattgcta
     7261 caggcatcgt ggtgtcacgc tcgtcgtttg gtatggcttc attcagctcc ggttcccaac
     7321 gatcaaggcg agttacatga tcccccatgt tgtgcaaaaa agcggttagc tccttcggtc
     7381 ctccgatcgt tgtcagaagt aagttggccg cagtgttatc actcatggtt atggcagcac
     7441 tgcataattc tcttactgtc atgccatccg taagatgctt ttctgtgact ggtgagtact
     7501 caaccaagtc attctgagaa tagtgtatgc ggcgaccgag ttgctcttgc ccggcgtcaa
     7561 tacgggataa taccgcgcca catagcagaa ctttaaaagt gctcatcatt ggaaaacgtt
     7621 cttcggggcg aaaactctca aggatcttac cgctgttgag atccagttcg atgtaaccca
     7681 ctcgtgcacc caactgatct tcagcatctt ttactttcac cagcgtttct gggtgagcaa
     7741 aaacaggaag gcaaaatgcc gcaaaaaagg gaataagggc gacacggaaa tgttgaatac
     7801 tcatactctt cctttttcaa tattattgaa gcatttatca gggttattgt ctcatgagcg
     7861 gatacatatt tgaatgtatt tagaaaaata aacaaatagg ggttccgcgc acatttcccc
     7921 gaaaagtgcc acctaaattg taagcgttaa tattttgtta aaattcgcgt taaatttttg
     7981 ttaaatcagc tcatttttta accaataggc cgaaatcggc aaaatccctt ataaatcaaa
     8041 agaatagacc gagatagggt tgagtgttgt tccagtttgg aacaagagtc cactattaaa
     8101 gaacgtggac tccaacgtca aaggnnnnnn nnnnnnnnnn nnnnnnnnnn nnnnnnnnnn
     8161 nnnnnnnnnn nnntnnnnnn nnnnnnnnnn nnnnnnnnnn nnnnnnnnnn nnnnnnnnnn
     8221 nnnnnnnnnn nnnnnnnnnn nnnnnnnnnn nnnnnnnnnn nnnnngnnnn nnnnnnnnnn
     8281 nnnnnnnnnn nnnnnnnnnn nnnnnnnnnn nnnnnnnnnn nnnnnnnnnn nnnnnnnnnn
     8341 nnnnnnnnnn nnnnnnnnnn nnnnnnnnnn nnnnnnnnnn nnnnnnnnnn cccattcgcc
     8401 attcaggctg cgcaactgtt gggaagggcg atcggtgcgg gcctcttcgc tattacgcca
     8461 gctggcgaaa gggggatgtg ctgcaaggcg attaagttgg gtaacgccag ggttttccca
     8521 gtcacgacgt tgtaaaacga cggccagtga gcgcgcgtaa tacgactcac tatagggcga
     8581 attgactagt acataactta cggtaaatgg cccgcctggc tgaccgccca acgacccccg
     8641 cccattgac
//
