LOCUS       Exported 8648 bp ds-DNA circular SYN 08-SEP-2021
DEFINITION  CRISPR gRNA expression vector with an improved scaffold and puro/BFP
            markers.
ACCESSION   .
VERSION     .
KEYWORDS    pKLV2-U6gRNA5(BbsI)-PGKpuro2ABFP-W
SOURCE      synthetic DNA construct
  ORGANISM  synthetic DNA construct
REFERENCE   1 (bases 1 to 8648)
  AUTHORS   Tzelepis K, Koike-Yusa H, De Braekeleer E, Li Y, Metzakopian E,
            Dovey OM, Mupo A, Grinkevich V, Li M, Mazan M, Gozdecka M, Ohnishi
            S, Cooper J, Patel M, McKerrell T, Chen B, Domingues AF, Gallipoli
            P, Teichmann S, Ponstingl H, McDermott U, Saez-Rodriguez J, Huntly
            BJ, Iorio F, Pina C, Vassiliou GS, Yusa K
  TITLE     A CRISPR Dropout Screen Identifies Genetic Vulnerabilities and
            Therapeutic Targets in Acute Myeloid Leukemia.
  JOURNAL   Cell Rep. 2016 Oct 18;17(4):1193-1205. doi:
            10.1016/j.celrep.2016.09.079.
  PUBMED    27760321
REFERENCE   2 (bases 1 to 8648)
  AUTHORS   .
  TITLE     Direct Submission
  JOURNAL   Exported Sep 8, 2021 from SnapGene Server 1.1.58
            http://www.snapgene.com
FEATURES             Location/Qualifiers
     source          1..8648
                     /organism="synthetic DNA construct"
                     /mol_type="other DNA"
     promoter        243..441
                     /label=CMV promoter
                     /note="human cytomegalovirus (CMV) immediate early
                     promoter"
     primer_bind     396..416
                     /label=CMV-F
                     /note="Human CMV immediate early promoter, forward primer"
     LTR             459..639
                     /label=5' LTR (truncated)
                     /note="truncated 5' long terminal repeat (LTR) from HIV-1"
     misc_feature    686..811
                     /label=HIV-1 Psi
                     /note="packaging signal of human immunodeficiency virus
                     type 1"
     misc_feature    1310..1543
                     /label=RRE
                     /note="The Rev response element (RRE) of HIV-1 allows for
                     Rev-dependent mRNA export from the nucleus to the
                     cytoplasm."
     CDS             1728..1772
                     /codon_start=1
                     /product="antigenic peptide corresponding to amino acids
                     655 to 669 of the HIV envelope protein gp41 (Lutje Hulsik
                     et al., 2013)"
                     /label=gp41 peptide
                     /note="recognized by the 2H10 single-chain llama nanobody"
                     /translation="KNEQELLELDKWASL"
     misc_feature    2070..2187
                     /label=cPPT/CTS
                     /note="central polypurine tract and central termination
                     sequence of HIV-1"
     promoter        2262..2502
                     /label=U6 promoter
                     /note="RNA polymerase III promoter for human U6 snRNA"
     primer_bind     2262..2282
                     /label=hU6-F
                     /note="Human U6 promoter, forward primer"
     primer_bind     2433..2452
                     /label=LKO.1 5'
                     /note="Human U6 promoter, forward primer"
     promoter        2637..3136
                     /label=PGK promoter
                     /note="mouse phosphoglycerate kinase 1 promoter"
     primer_bind     complement(2672..2695)
                     /label=MSCV-rev
                     /note="Murine stem cell virus, reverse primer"
     primer_bind     3069..3088
                     /label=mPGK-F
                     /note="Mouse PGK promoter, forward primer"
     CDS             3176..3772
                     /codon_start=1
                     /gene="pac from Streptomyces alboniger"
                     /product="puromycin N-acetyltransferase"
                     /label=PuroR
                     /note="confers resistance to puromycin"
                     /translation="MTEYKPTVRLATRDDVPRAVRTLAAAFADYPATRHTVDPDRHIER
                     VTELQELFLTRVGLDIGKVWVADDGAAVAVWTTPESVEAGAVFAEIGPRMAELSGSRLA
                     AQQQMEGLLAPHRPKEPAWFLATVGVSPDHQGKGLGSAVVLPGVEAAERAGVPAFLETS
                     APRNLPFYERLGFTVTADVEVPEGPRTWCMTRKPGA"
     primer_bind     complement(3176..3195)
                     /label=Puro-R
                     /note="Puromycin resistance gene, reverse primer. Also
                     called puro-variant-R"
     primer_bind     3672..3692
                     /label=Puro-F
                     /note="Puromycin resistance gene, forward primer"
     CDS             3791..3844
                     /codon_start=1
                     /product="2A peptide from Thosea asigna virus capsid
                     protein"
                     /label=T2A
                     /note="Eukaryotic ribosomes fail to insert a peptide bond
                     between the Gly and Pro residues, yielding separate
                     polypeptides."
                     /translation="EGRGSLLTCGDVEENPGP"
     CDS             3845..4546
                     /codon_start=1
                     /product="monomeric blue fluorescent protein"
                     /label=TagBFP
                     /note="mammalian codon-optimized"
                     /translation="MSELIKENMHMKLYMEGTVDNHHFKCTSEGEGKPYEGTQTMRIKV
                     VEGGPLPFAFDILATSFLYGSKTFINHTQGIPDFFKQSFPEGFTWERVTTYEDGGVLTA
                     TQDTSLQDGCLIYNVKIRGVNFTSNGPVMQKKTLGWEAFTETLYPADGGLEGRNDMALK
                     LVGGSHLIANIKTTYRSKKPAKNLKMPGVYYVDYRLERIKEANNETYVEQHEVAVARYC
                     DLPSKLGHKLN"
     primer_bind     complement(4606..4626)
                     /label=WPRE-R
                     /note="WPRE, reverse primer"
     CDS             complement(5024..5035)
                     /codon_start=1
                     /product="Factor Xa recognition and cleavage site"
                     /label=Factor Xa site
                     /translation="IEGR"
     primer_bind     complement(5487..5504)
                     /label=BGH-rev
                     /note="Bovine growth hormone terminator, reverse primer.
                     Also called BGH reverse"
     polyA_signal    5493..5717
                     /label=bGH poly(A) signal
                     /note="bovine growth hormone polyadenylation signal"
     primer_bind     complement(5743..5763)
                     /label=T3
                     /note="T3 promoter, forward primer"
     promoter        complement(5743..5761)
                     /label=T3 promoter
                     /note="promoter for bacteriophage T3 RNA polymerase"
     primer_bind     complement(5782..5798)
                     /label=M13 rev
                     /note="common sequencing primer, one of multiple similar
                     variants"
     primer_bind     complement(5782..5798)
                     /label=M13 Reverse
                     /note="In lacZ gene. Also called M13-rev"
     primer_bind     complement(5795..5817)
                     /label=M13/pUC Reverse
                     /note="In lacZ gene"
     protein_bind    5806..5822
                     /label=lac operator
                     /bound_moiety="lac repressor encoded by lacI"
                     /note="The lac repressor binds to the lac operator to
                     inhibit transcription in E. coli. This inhibition can be
                     relieved by adding lactose or
                     isopropyl-beta-D-thiogalactopyranoside (IPTG)."
     promoter        complement(5830..5860)
                     /label=lac promoter
                     /note="promoter for the E. coli lac operon"
     protein_bind    5875..5896
                     /label=CAP binding site
                     /bound_moiety="E. coli catabolite activator protein"
                     /note="CAP binding activates transcription in the presence
                     of cAMP."
     primer_bind     complement(6013..6030)
                     /label=L4440
                     /note="L4440 vector, forward primer"
     rep_origin      complement(6184..6772)
                     /direction=LEFT
                     /label=ori
                     /note="high-copy-number ColE1/pMB1/pBR322/pUC origin of
                     replication"
     primer_bind     complement(6264..6283)
                     /label=pBR322ori-F
                     /note="pBR322 origin, forward primer"
     CDS             complement(6943..7803)
                     /codon_start=1
                     /gene="bla"
                     /product="beta-lactamase"
                     /label=AmpR
                     /note="confers resistance to ampicillin, carbenicillin, and
                     related antibiotics"
                     /translation="MSIQHFRVALIPFFAAFCLPVFAHPETLVKVKDAEDQLGARVGYI
                     ELDLNSGKILESFRPEERFPMMSTFKVLLCGAVLSRIDAGQEQLGRRIHYSQNDLVEYS
                     PVTEKHLTDGMTVRELCSAAITMSDNTAANLLLTTIGGPKELTAFLHNMGDHVTRLDRW
                     EPELNEAIPNDERDTTMPVAMATTLRKLLTGELLTLASRQQLIDWMEADKVAGPLLRSA
                     LPAGWFIADKSGAGERGSRGIIAALGPDGKPSRIVVIYTTGSQATMDERNRQIAEIGAS
                     LIKHW"
     primer_bind     7566..7585
                     /label=Amp-R
                     /note="Ampicillin resistance gene, reverse primer"
     promoter        complement(7804..7908)
                     /gene="bla"
                     /label=AmpR promoter
     rep_origin      complement(7934..8389)
                     /direction=LEFT
                     /label=f1 ori
                     /note="f1 bacteriophage origin of replication; arrow
                     indicates direction of (+) strand synthesis"
     primer_bind     complement(8071..8092)
                     /label=F1ori-F
                     /note="F1 origin, forward primer"
     primer_bind     8283..8302
                     /label=F1ori-R
                     /note="F1 origin, reverse primer"
     primer_bind     8516..8538
                     /label=M13/pUC Forward
                     /note="In lacZ gene"
     primer_bind     8530..8547
                     /label=M13 Forward
                     /note="In lacZ gene. Also called M13-F20 or M13 (-21)
                     Forward"
     primer_bind     8531..8547
                     /label=M13 fwd
                     /note="common sequencing primer, one of multiple similar
                     variants"
     primer_bind     8557..8576
                     /label=T7
                     /note="T7 promoter, forward primer"
     promoter        8557..8575
                     /label=T7 promoter
                     /note="promoter for bacteriophage T7 RNA polymerase"
ORIGIN
        1 gtcaataatg acgtatgttc ccatagtaac gccaataggg actttccatt gacgtcaatg
       61 ggtggagtat ttacggtaaa ctgcccactt ggcagtacat caagtgtatc atatgccaag
      121 tacgccccct attgacgtca atgacggtaa atggcccgcc tggcattatg cccagtacat
      181 gaccttatgg gactttccta cttggcagta catctacgta ttagtcatcg ctattaccat
      241 ggtgatgcgg ttttggcagt acatcaatgg gcgtggatag cggtttgact cacggggatt
      301 tccaagtctc caccccattg acgtcaatgg gagtttgttt tggcaccaaa atcaacggga
      361 ctttccaaaa tgtcgtaaca actccgcccc attgacgcaa atgggcggta ggcgtgtacg
      421 gtgggaggtc tatataagca gcgcgttttg cctgtactgg gtctctctgg ttagaccaga
      481 tctgagcctg ggagctctct ggctaactag ggaacccact gcttaagcct caataaagct
      541 tgccttgagt gcttcaagta gtgtgtgccc gtctgttgtg tgactctggt aactagagat
      601 ccctcagacc cttttagtca gtgtggaaaa tctctagcag tggcgcccga acagggactt
      661 gaaagcgaaa gggaaaccag aggagctctc tcgacgcagg actcggcttg ctgaagcgcg
      721 cacggcaaga ggcgaggggc ggcgactggt gagtacgcca aaaattttga ctagcggagg
      781 ctagaaggag agagatgggt gcgagagcgt cagtattaag cgggggagaa ttagatcgcg
      841 atgggaaaaa attcggttaa ggccaggggg aaagaaaaaa tataaattaa aacatatagt
      901 atgggcaagc agggagctag aacgattcgc agttaatcct ggcctgttag aaacatcaga
      961 aggctgtaga caaatactgg gacagctaca accatccctt cagacaggat cagaagaact
     1021 tagatcatta tataatacag tagcaaccct ctattgtgtg catcaaagga tagagataaa
     1081 agacaccaag gaagctttag acaagataga ggaagagcaa aacaaaagta agaccaccgc
     1141 acagcaagcg gccggccgcg ctgatcttca gacctggagg aggagatatg agggacaatt
     1201 ggagaagtga attatataaa tataaagtag taaaaattga accattagga gtagcaccca
     1261 ccaaggcaaa gagaagagtg gtgcagagag aaaaaagagc agtgggaata ggagctttgt
     1321 tccttgggtt cttgggagca gcaggaagca ctatgggcgc agcgtcaatg acgctgacgg
     1381 tacaggccag acaattattg tctggtatag tgcagcagca gaacaatttg ctgagggcta
     1441 ttgaggcgca acagcatctg ttgcaactca cagtctgggg catcaagcag ctccaggcaa
     1501 gaatcctggc tgtggaaaga tacctaaagg atcaacagct cctggggatt tggggttgct
     1561 ctggaaaact catttgcacc actgctgtgc cttggaatgc tagttggagt aataaatctc
     1621 tggaacagat ttggaatcac acgacctgga tggagtggga cagagaaatt aacaattaca
     1681 caagcttaat acactcctta attgaagaat cgcaaaacca gcaagaaaag aatgaacaag
     1741 aattattgga attagataaa tgggcaagtt tgtggaattg gtttaacata acaaattggc
     1801 tgtggtatat aaaattattc ataatgatag taggaggctt ggtaggttta agaatagttt
     1861 ttgctgtact ttctatagtg aatagagtta ggcagggata ttcaccatta tcgtttcaga
     1921 cccacctccc aaccccgagg ggacccgaca ggcccgaagg aatagaagaa gaaggtggag
     1981 agagagacag agacagatcc attcgattag tgaacggatc ggcactgcgt gcgccaattc
     2041 tgcagacaaa tggcagtatt catccacaat tttaaaagaa aaggggggat tggggggtac
     2101 agtgcagggg aaagaatagt agacataata gcaacagaca tacaaactaa agaattacaa
     2161 aaacaaatta caaaaattca aaattttcgg gtttattaca gggacagcag agatccagtt
     2221 tggttagtac cgggccctac gcgtccaagg tcgggcagga agagggccta tttcccatga
     2281 ttccttcata tttgcatata cgatacaagg ctgttagaga gataattaga attaatttga
     2341 ctgtaaacac aaagatatta gtacaaaata cgtgacgtag aaagtaataa tttcttgggt
     2401 agtttgcagt tttaaaatta tgttttaaaa tggactatca tatgcttacc gtaacttgaa
     2461 agtatttcga tttcttggct ttatatatct tgtggaaagg acgaaacacc gggtcttcga
     2521 gaagacacgt ttaagagcta tgctggaaac agcatagcaa gtttaaataa ggctagtccg
     2581 ttatcaactt gaaaaagtgg caccgagtcg gtgctttttt tggatccaat tctaccgggt
     2641 aggggaggcg cttttcccaa ggcagtctgg agcatgcgct ttagcagccc cgctgggcac
     2701 ttggcgctac acaagtggcc tctggcctcg cacacattcc acatccaccg gtaggcgcca
     2761 accggctccg ttctttggtg gccccttcgc gccaccttct actcctcccc tagtcaggaa
     2821 gttccccccc gccccgcagc tcgcgtcgtg caggacgtga caaatggaag tagcacgtct
     2881 cactagtctc gtgcagatgg acagcaccgc tgagcaatgg aagcgggtag gcctttgggg
     2941 cagcggccaa tagcagcttt gctccttcgc tttctgggct cagaggctgg gaaggggtgg
     3001 gtccgggggc gggctcaggg gcgggctcag gggcggggcg ggcgcccgaa ggtcctccgg
     3061 aggcccggca ttctgcacgc ttcaaaagcg cacgtctgcc gcgctgttct cctcttcctc
     3121 atctccgggc ctttcgacct gcatccatct agatctcgag cagctgaagc ttaccatgac
     3181 cgagtacaag cccacggtgc gcctcgccac ccgcgacgac gtccccaggg ccgtacgcac
     3241 cctcgccgcc gcgttcgccg actaccccgc cacgcgccac accgtcgatc cggaccgcca
     3301 catcgagcgg gtcaccgagc tgcaagaact cttcctcacg cgcgtcgggc tcgacatcgg
     3361 caaggtgtgg gtcgcggacg acggcgccgc ggtggcggtc tggaccacgc cggagagcgt
     3421 cgaagcgggg gcggtgttcg ccgagatcgg cccgcgcatg gccgagttga gcggttcccg
     3481 gctggccgcg cagcaacaga tggaaggcct cctggcgccg caccggccca aggagcccgc
     3541 gtggttcctg gccaccgtcg gcgtctcgcc cgaccaccag ggcaagggtc tgggcagcgc
     3601 cgtcgtgctc cccggagtgg aggcggccga gcgcgccggg gtgcccgcct tcctggagac
     3661 ctccgcgccc cgcaacctcc ccttctacga gcggctcggc ttcaccgtca ccgccgacgt
     3721 cgaggtgccc gaaggaccgc gcacctggtg catgacccgc aagcccggtg ccggcggcgg
     3781 gtccggagga gagggcagag gaagtctcct aacatgcggt gacgtggagg agaatcctgg
     3841 cccaatgagc gagctgatta aggagaacat gcacatgaag ctgtacatgg agggcaccgt
     3901 ggacaaccat cacttcaagt gcacatccga gggcgaaggc aagccctacg agggcaccca
     3961 gaccatgaga atcaaggtgg tcgagggcgg ccctctcccc ttcgccttcg acatcctggc
     4021 tactagcttc ctctacggca gcaagacctt catcaaccac acccagggca tccccgactt
     4081 cttcaagcag tccttccctg agggcttcac atgggagaga gtcaccacat acgaggacgg
     4141 gggcgtgctg accgctaccc aggacaccag cctccaggac ggctgcctca tctacaacgt
     4201 caagatcaga ggggtgaact tcacatccaa cggccctgtg atgcagaaga aaacactcgg
     4261 ctgggaggcc ttcaccgaga cgctgtaccc cgctgacggc ggcctggaag gcagaaacga
     4321 catggccctg aagctcgtgg gcgggagcca tctgatcgca aacatcaaga ccacatatag
     4381 atccaagaaa cccgctaaga acctcaagat gcctggcgtc tactatgtgg actacagact
     4441 ggaaagaatc aaggaggcca acaacgagac ctacgtcgag cagcacgagg tggcagtggc
     4501 cagatactgc gacctcccta gcaaactggg gcacaagctt aattgagcgg ccgctcaacc
     4561 tctggattac aaaatttgtg aaagattgac tggtattctt aactatgttg ctccttttac
     4621 gctatgtgga tacgctgctt taatgccttt gtatcatgct attgcttccc gtatggcttt
     4681 cattttctcc tccttgtata aatcctggtt gctgtctctt tatgaggagt tgtggcccgt
     4741 tgtcaggcaa cgtggcgtgg tgtgcactgt gtttgctgac gcaaccccca ctggttgggg
     4801 cattgccacc acctgtcagc tcctttccgg gactttcgct ttccccctcc ctattgccac
     4861 ggcggaactc atcgccgcct gccttgcccg ctgctggaca ggggctcggc tgttgggcac
     4921 tgacaattcc gtggtgttgt cggggaaatc atcgtccttt ccttggctgc tcgcctgtgt
     4981 tgccacctgg attctgcgcg ggacgtcctt ctgctacgtc ccttcggccc tcaatccagc
     5041 ggaccttcct tcccgcggcc tgctgccggc tctgcggcct cttccgcgtc tacgccttcg
     5101 ccctcagacg agtcggatct ccctttgggc cgcctccccg caggtacctt taagaccaat
     5161 gacttacaag gcagctgtag atcttagcca ctttttaaaa gaaaaggggg gactggaagg
     5221 gctaattcac tcccaaagaa gtcaagatct gctttttgcc tgtactgggt ctctctggtt
     5281 agaccagagt ctctctggtt agaccagatc tgagcctggg agctctctgg ctaactaggg
     5341 aacccactgc ttaagcctca ataaagcttg ccttgagtgc ttcaagtagt gtgtgcccgt
     5401 ctgttgtgtg actctggtaa ctagagatcc ctcagaccct tttagtcagt gtggaaaatc
     5461 tctagcagtt taaacccgct gatcagcctc gactgtgcct tctagttgcc agccatctgt
     5521 tgtttgcccc tcccccgtgc cttccttgac cctggaaggt gccactccca ctgtcctttc
     5581 ctaataaaat gaggaaattg catcgcattg tctgagtagg tgtcattcta ttctgggggg
     5641 tggggtgggg caggacagca agggggagga ttgggaagtc aatagcaggc atgctgggga
     5701 tgcggtgggc tctatgggcg gccgttaatt aagcttttgt tccctttagt gagggttaat
     5761 tgcgcgcttg gcgtaatcat ggtcatagct gtttcctgtg tgaaattgtt atccgctcac
     5821 aattccacac aacatacgag ccgggagcat aaagtgtaaa gcctggggtg cctaatgagt
     5881 gagctaactc acattaattg cgttgcgctc actgcccgct ttccagtcgg gaaacctgtc
     5941 gtgccagctg cattaatgaa tcggccaacg cgcggggaga ggcggtttgc gtattgggcg
     6001 ctcttccgct tcctcgctca ctgactcgct gcgctcggtc gttcggctgc ggcgagcggt
     6061 atcagctcac tcaaaggcgg taatacggtt atccacagaa tcaggggata acgcaggaaa
     6121 gaacatgtga gcaaaaggcc agcaaaaggc caggaaccgt aaaaaggccg cgttgctggc
     6181 gtttttccat aggctccgcc cccctgacga gcatcacaaa aatcgacgct caagtcagag
     6241 gtggcgaaac ccgacaggac tataaagata ccaggcgttt ccccctggaa gctccctcgt
     6301 gcgctctcct gttccgaccc tgccgcttac cggatacctg tccgcctttc tcccttcggg
     6361 aagcgtggcg ctttctcata gctcacgctg taggtatctc agttcggtgt aggtcgttcg
     6421 ctccaagctg ggctgtgtgc acgaaccccc cgttcagccc gaccgctgcg ccttatccgg
     6481 taactatcgt cttgagtcca acccggtaag acacgactta tcgccactgg cagcagccac
     6541 tggtaacagg attagcagag cgaggtatgt aggcggtgct acagagttct tgaagtggtg
     6601 gcctaactac ggctacacta gaagaacagt atttggtatc tgcgctctgc tgaagccagt
     6661 taccttcgga aaaagagttg gtagctcttg atccggcaaa caaaccaccg ctggtagcgg
     6721 tggttttttt gtttgcaagc agcagattac gcgcagaaaa aaaggatctc aagaagatcc
     6781 tttgatcttt tctacggggt ctgacgctca gtggaacgaa aactcacgtt aagggatttt
     6841 ggtcatgaga ttatcaaaaa ggatcttcac ctagatcctt ttaaattaaa aatgaagttt
     6901 taaatcaatc taaagtatat atgagtaaac ttggtctgac agttaccaat gcttaatcag
     6961 tgaggcacct atctcagcga tctgtctatt tcgttcatcc atagttgcct gactccccgt
     7021 cgtgtagata actacgatac gggagggctt accatctggc cccagtgctg caatgatacc
     7081 gcgagaccca cgctcaccgg ctccagattt atcagcaata aaccagccag ccggaagggc
     7141 cgagcgcaga agtggtcctg caactttatc cgcctccatc cagtctatta attgttgccg
     7201 ggaagctaga gtaagtagtt cgccagttaa tagtttgcgc aacgttgttg ccattgctac
     7261 aggcatcgtg gtgtcacgct cgtcgtttgg tatggcttca ttcagctccg gttcccaacg
     7321 atcaaggcga gttacatgat cccccatgtt gtgcaaaaaa gcggttagct ccttcggtcc
     7381 tccgatcgtt gtcagaagta agttggccgc agtgttatca ctcatggtta tggcagcact
     7441 gcataattct cttactgtca tgccatccgt aagatgcttt tctgtgactg gtgagtactc
     7501 aaccaagtca ttctgagaat agtgtatgcg gcgaccgagt tgctcttgcc cggcgtcaat
     7561 acgggataat accgcgccac atagcagaac tttaaaagtg ctcatcattg gaaaacgttc
     7621 ttcggggcga aaactctcaa ggatcttacc gctgttgaga tccagttcga tgtaacccac
     7681 tcgtgcaccc aactgatctt cagcatcttt tactttcacc agcgtttctg ggtgagcaaa
     7741 aacaggaagg caaaatgccg caaaaaaggg aataagggcg acacggaaat gttgaatact
     7801 catactcttc ctttttcaat attattgaag catttatcag ggttattgtc tcatgagcgg
     7861 atacatattt gaatgtattt agaaaaataa acaaataggg gttccgcgca catttccccg
     7921 aaaagtgcca cctaaattgt aagcgttaat attttgttaa aattcgcgtt aaatttttgt
     7981 taaatcagct cattttttaa ccaataggcc gaaatcggca aaatccctta taaatcaaaa
     8041 gaatagaccg agatagggtt gagtgttgtt ccagtttgga acaagagtcc actattaaag
     8101 aacgtggact ccaacgtcaa aggnnnnnnn nnnnnnnnnn nnnnnnnnnn nnnnnnnnnn
     8161 nnnnnnnnnn nntnnnnnnn nnnnnnnnnn nnnnnnnnnn nnnnnnnnnn nnnnnnnnnn
     8221 nnnnnnnnnn nnnnnnnnnn nnnnnnnnnn nnnnnnnnnn nnnngnnnnn nnnnnnnnnn
     8281 nnnnnnnnnn nnnnnnnnnn nnnnnnnnnn nnnnnnnnnn nnnnnnnnnn nnnnnnnnnn
     8341 nnnnnnnnnn nnnnnnnnnn nnnnnnnnnn nnnnnnnnnn nnnnnnnnnc ccattcgcca
     8401 ttcaggctgc gcaactgttg ggaagggcga tcggtgcggg cctcttcgct attacgccag
     8461 ctggcgaaag ggggatgtgc tgcaaggcga ttaagttggg taacgccagg gttttcccag
     8521 tcacgacgtt gtaaaacgac ggccagtgag cgcgcgtaat acgactcact atagggcgaa
     8581 ttgactagta cataacttac ggtaaatggc ccgcctggct gaccgcccaa cgacccccgc
     8641 ccattgac
//
