>Addgene plasmid #67974 | pKLV2-U6gRNA5(BbsI)-PGKpuro2ABFP-W | addgene partial sequence | sequence record 124728 | Futet-R 5'-CAAAGGCATTAAAGCAGCGT-3'
AGGAGCAACATAGTTAAGAATACCAGTCAATCTTTCACAAATTTTGTAATCCAGAGGTTGAGCGGCCGCT
CAATTAAGCTTGTGCCCCAGTTTGCTAGGGAGGTCGCAGTATCTGGCCACTGCCACCTCGTGCTGCTCGA
CGTAGGTCTCGTTGTTGGCCTCCTTGATTCTTTCCAGTCTGTAGTCCACATAGTAGACGCCAGGCATCTT
GAGGTTCTTAGCGGGTTTCTTGGATCTATATGTGGTCTTGATGTTTGCGATCAGATGGCTCCCGCCCACG
AGCTTCAGGGCCATGTCGTTTCTGCCTTCCAGGCCGCCGTCAGCGGGGTACAGCGTCTCGGTGAAGGCCT
CCCAGCCGAGTGTTTTCTTCTGCATCACAGGGCCGTTGGATGTGAAGTTCACCCCTCTGATCTTGACGTT
GTAGATGAGGCAGCCGTCCTGGAGGCTGGTGTCCTGGGTAGCGGTCAGCACGCCCCCGTCCTCGTATGTG
GTGACTCTCTCCCATGTGAAGCCCTCAGGGAAGGACTGCTTGAAGAAGTCGGGGATGCCCTGGGTGTGGT
TGATGAAGGTCTTGCTGCCGTAGAGGAAGCTAGTAGCCAGGATGTCGAAGGCGAAGGGGAGAGGGCCGCC
CTCGACCACCTTGATTCTCATGGTCTGGGTGCCCTCGTAGGGCTTGCCTTCGCCCTCGGATGTGCACTTG
AAGTGATGGTTGTCCACGGTGCCCTCCATGTACAGCTTCATGTGCATGTTCTCCTTAATCAGCTCGCTCA
TTGGGCCAGGATTCTCCTCCACGTCACCGCATGTTAGGAGACTTCCTCTGCCCTCTCCTCCGGACCCGCC
GCCGGCACCGGGCTTGCGGGTCATGCACCAGGTGCGCGGTCCTTCGGGCACCTCGACGTCGGCGGTGACG
GTGAAGCCGAGCCG
