>Addgene plasmid #67974 | pKLV2-U6gRNA5(BbsI)-PGKpuro2ABFP-W | addgene partial sequence | sequence record 125663 | mPGK-F 5'-cattctgcacgcttcaaaag-3'
CTGTTCTCCTCTTCCTCATCTCCGGGCCTTTCGACCTGCATCCATCTAGATCTCGAGCAGCTGAAGCTTA
CCATGACCGAGTACAAGCCCACGGTGCGCCTCGCCACCCGCGACGACGTCCCCAGGGCCGTACGCACCCT
CGCCGCCGCGTTCGCCGACTACCCCGCCACGCGCCACACCGTCGATCCGGACCGCCACATCGAGCGGGTC
ACCGAGCTGCAAGAACTCTTCCTCACGCGCGTCGGGCTCGACATCGGCAAGGTGTGGGTCGCGGACGACG
GCGCCGCGGTGGCGGTCTGGACCACGCCGGAGAGCGTCGAAGCGGGGGCGGTGTTCGCCGAGATCGGCCC
GCGCATGGCCGAGTTGAGCGGTTCCCGGCTGGCCGCGCAGCAACAGATGGAAGGCCTCCTGGCGCCGCAC
CGGCCCAAGGAGCCCGCGTGGTTCCTGGCCACCGTCGGCGTCTCGCCCGACCACCAGGGCAAGGGTCTGG
GCAGCGCCGTCGTGCTCCCCGGAGTGGAGGCGGCCGAGCGCGCCGGGGTGCCCGCCTTCCTGGAGACCTC
CGCGCCCCGCAACCTCCCCTTCTACGAGCGGCTCGGCTTCACCGTCACCGCCGACGTCGAGGTGCCCGAA
GGACCGCGCACCTGGTGCATGACCCGCAAGCCCGGTGCCGGCGGCGGGTCCGGAGGAGAGGGCAGAGGAA
GTCTCCTAACATGCGGTGACGTGGAGGAGAATCCTGGCCCAATGAGCGAGCTGATTAAGGAGAACATGCA
CATGAAGCTGTACATGGAGGGCACCGTGGACAACCATCACTTCAAGTGCACATCCGAGGGCGAAGGCAAG
CCCTACGAGGGCACCCAGACCATGAGAATCAAGGTGGTCGAGGGCGGCCCTCTCCCCTTCGCCTTCGACA
TCCTGGCTACTAGCTTCCTCTACGGCAGCAAGACCTTCATCAACCACACCCAGGGCATCCCCGACTTCTT
CAAGCAGTCCTTCCCTGAGGGCTTCACATGG
