>Addgene plasmid #67974 | pKLV2-U6gRNA5(BbsI)-PGKpuro2ABFP-W | addgene partial sequence | sequence record 127646 | Top_Fop 5'-TCACCATTATCGTTTCAGAC-3'
GGGACCCGACAGGCCCGAAGGAATAGAAGAAGAAGGTGGAGAGAGAGACAGAGACAGATCCATTCGATTA
GTGAACGGATCGGCACTGCGTGCGCCAATTCTGCAGACAAATGGCAGTATTCATCCACAATTTTAAAAGA
AAAGGGGGGATTGGGGGGTACAGTGCAGGGGAAAGAATAGTAGACATAATAGCAACAGACATACAAACTA
AAGAATTACAAAAACAAATTACAAAAATTCAAAATTTTCGGGTTTATTACAGGGACAGCAGAGATCCAGT
TTGGTTAGTACCGGGCCCTACGCGTCCAAGGTCGGGCAGGAAGAGGGCCTATTTCCCATGATTCCTTCAT
ATTTGCATATACGATACAAGGCTGTTAGAGAGATAATTAGAATTAATTTGACTGTAAACACAAAGATATT
AGTACAAAATACGTGACGTAGAAAGTAATAATTTCTTGGGTAGTTTGCAGTTTTAAAATTATGTTTTAAA
ATGGACTATCATATGCTTACCGTAACTTGAAAGTATTTCGATTTCTTGGCTTTATATATCTTGTGGAAAG
GACGAAACACCGGGTCTTCGAGAAGACACGTTTAAGAGCTATGCTGGAAACAGCATAGCAAGTTTAAATA
AGGCTAGTCCGTTATCAACTTGAAAAAGTGGCACCGAGTCGGTGCTTTTTTTGGATCCAATTCTACCGGG
TAGGGGAGGCGCTTTTCCCAAGGCAGTCTGGAGCATGCGCTTTAGCAGCCCCGCTGGGCACTTGGCGCTA
CACAAGTGGCCTCTGGCCTCGCACACATTCCACATCCACCGGTAGGCGCCAACCGGCTCCGTTCTTTGGT
GGCCCCTTCGCGCCACCTTCTACTCCTCCCCTAGTCAGGAAGTTCCCCCCCGCCCCGCAGCTCGCGTCGT
GCAGGACGTGACAAATGGAAGTAGCACGTCTCACTAGTCTCGTGCAGATGGACAGCACCGCTGAGCAATG
GAA
