>Addgene plasmid #67974 | pKLV2-U6gRNA5(BbsI)-PGKpuro2ABFP-W | addgene partial sequence | sequence record 128317 | cPPT-F 5'-gggaaagaatagtagacataatag-3'
AACTAAAGAATTACAAAAACAAATTACAAAAATTCAAAATTTTCGGGTTTATTACAGGGACAGCAGAGAT
CCAGTTTGGTTAGTACCGGGCCCTACGCGTCCAAGGTCGGGCAGGAAGAGGGCCTATTTCCCATGATTCC
TTCATATTTGCATATACGATACAAGGCTGTTAGAGAGATAATTAGAATTAATTTGACTGTAAACACAAAG
ATATTAGTACAAAATACGTGACGTAGAAAGTAATAATTTCTTGGGTAGTTTGCAGTTTTAAAATTATGTT
TTAAAATGGACTATCATATGCTTACCGTAACTTGAAAGTATTTCGATTTCTTGGCTTTATATATCTTGTG
GAAAGGACGAAACACCGGGTCTTCGAGAAGACACGTTTAAGAGCTATGCTGGAAACAGCATAGCAAGTTT
AAATAAGGCTAGTCCGTTATCAACTTGAAAAAGTGGCACCGAGTCGGTGCTTTTTTTGGATCCAATTCTA
CCGGGTAGGGGAGGCGCTTTTCCCAAGGCAGTCTGGAGCATGCGCTTTAGCAGCCCCGCTGGGCACTTGG
CGCTACACAAGTGGCCTCTGGCCTCGCACACATTCCACATCCACCGGTAGGCGCCAACCGGCTCCGTTCT
TTGGTGGCCCCTTCGCGCCACCTTCTAC
